>Addgene plasmid #60800 | pIS1 LMBRD2 | depositor full sequence | sequence record 112557 | pIS1 LMBRD2 sequence 4530 bps
TAACTGGTCCGCAGTGGTGGGCCAGATGTAAACAAATGAATGTTCTTGATTCATTTATTAATTATTATGA
TTCAGAAAAACATGCAGAAAATGCTGTTATTTTTTTACATGGTAACGCGGCCTCTTCTTATTTATGGCGA
CATGTTGTGCCACATATTGAGCCAGTAGCGCGGTGTATTATACCAGACCTTATTGGTATGGGCAAATCAG
GCAAATCTGGTAATGGTTCTTATAGGTTACTTGATCATTACAAATATCTTACTGCATGGTTTGAACTTCT
TAATTTACCAAAGAAGATCATTTTTGTCGGCCATGATTGGGGTGCTTGTTTGGCATTTCATTATAGCTAT
GAGCATCAAGATAAGATCAAAGCAATAGTTCACGCTGAAAGTGTAGTAGATGTGATTGAATCATGGGATG
AATGGCCTGATATTGAAGAAGATATTGCGTTGATCAAATCTGAAGAAGGAGAAAAAATGGTTTTGGAGAA
TAACTTCTTCGTGGAAACCATGTTGCCATCAAAAATCATGAGAAAGTTAGAACCAGAAGAATTTGCAGCA
TATCTTGAACCATTCAAAGAGAAAGGTGAAGTTCGTCGTCCAACATTATCATGGCCTCGTGAAATCCCGT
TAGTAAAAGGTGGTAAACCTGACGTTGTACAAATTGTTAGGAATTATAATGCTTATCTACGTGCAAGTGA
TGATTTACCAAAAATGTTTATTGAATCGGACCCAGGATTCTTTTCCAATGCTATTGTTGAAGGTGCCAAG
AAGTTTCCTAATACTGAATTTGTCAAAGTAAAAGGTCTTCATTTTTCGCAAGAAGATGCACCTGATGAAA
TGGGAAAATATATCAAATCGTTCGTTGAGCGAGTTCTCAAAAATGAACAATAATTCTAGGAGCTCTATAC
CGGTCTCGATATCACTACTAGTGTTCTAGACTTCAAGTGATGCGTGTCTGTGTATTTAGCATGTGTACTA
TAATCAGGTGATATAGTATTCCTTCAGTCTTTGTAGTAACTGGATTTTTTTATGCTTCTGGTATTGCTTT
ATAAAAGATTTTCATTTCAGAAAGCTATGTTCACATTTATCATTTAACATATTGATTTAAATGTTGATTA
TGATATTCAAGGATAAATCCTAGGCATTAATGAAAAATAGTTTTTTTTTAAGTAGTCAAAGAGTCCAACA
AAATCCTTCAGTATTTAAAGGTACCTGCTTATACTTTTTGAGAAAAAAACTGGTTATTCAAAGGTAAAAA
GTGAATCCATTTACTGTTATTACTGATACTTAAATCGTGGTTTATAGAAAACAAAACTATATTAGAATGG
AAATGTGTAATAACTTGTTGGTTAAACATTCTTACTAAATAGACTGTTTTTAACCGCGGCCGCTTCGAGC
AGACATGATAAGATACATTGATGAGTTTGGACAAACCACAACTAGAATGCAGTGAAAAAAATGCTTTATT
TGTGAAATTTGTGATGCTATTGCTTTATTTGTAACCATTATAAGCTGCAATAAACAAGTTAACAACAACA
ATTGCATTCATTTTATGTTTCAGGTTCAGGGGGAGGTGTGGGAGGTTTTTTAAAGCAAGTAAAACCTCTA
CAAATGTGGTAAAATCGATAAGGATCCAGGTGGCACTTTTCGGGGAAATGTGCGCGGAACCCCTATTTGT
TTATTTTTCTAAATACATTCAAATATGTATCCGCTCATGAGACAATAACCCTGATAAATGCTTCAATAAT
ATTGAAAAAGGAAGAGTATGAGTATTCAACATTTCCGTGTCGCCCTTATTCCCTTTTTTGCGGCATTTTG
CCTTCCTGTTTTTGCTCACCCAGAAACGCTGGTGAAAGTAAAAGATGCTGAAGATCAGTTGGGTGCACGA
GTGGGTTACATCGAACTGGATCTCAACAGCGGTAAGATCCTTGAGAGTTTTCGCCCCGAAGAACGTTTTC
CAATGATGAGCACTTTTAAAGTTCTGCTATGTGGCGCGGTATTATCCCGTATTGACGCCGGGCAAGAGCA
ACTCGGTCGCCGCATACACTATTCTCAGAATGACTTGGTTGAGTACTCACCAGTCACAGAAAAGCATCTT
ACGGATGGCATGACAGTAAGAGAATTATGCAGTGCTGCCATAACCATGAGTGATAACACTGCGGCCAACT
TACTTCTGACAACGATCGGAGGACCGAAGGAGCTAACCGCTTTTTTGCACAACATGGGGGATCATGTAAC
TCGCCTTGATCGTTGGGAACCGGAGCTGAATGAAGCCATACCAAACGACGAGCGTGACACCACGATGCCT
GTAGCAATGGCAACAACGTTGCGCAAACTATTAACTGGCGAACTACTTACTCTAGCTTCCCGGCAACAAT
TAATAGACTGGATGGAGGCGGATAAAGTTGCAGGACCACTTCTGCGCTCGGCCCTTCCGGCTGGCTGGTT
TATTGCTGATAAATCTGGAGCCGGTGAGCGTGGGTCTCGCGGTATCATTGCAGCACTGGGGCCAGATGGT
AAGCCCTCCCGTATCGTAGTTATCTACACGACGGGGAGTCAGGCAACTATGGATGAACGAAATAGACAGA
TCGCTGAGATAGGTGCCTCACTGATTAAGCATTGGTAACTGTCAGACCAAGTTTACTCATATATACTTTA
GATTGATTTAAAACTTCATTTTTAATTTAAAAGGATCTAGGTGAAGATCCTTTTTGATAATCTCATGACC
AAAATCCCTTAACGTGAGTTTTCGTTCCACTGAGCGTCAGACCCCGTAGAAAAGATCAAAGGATCTTCTT
GAGATCCTTTTTTTCTGCGCGTAATCTGCTGCTTGCAAACAAAAAAACCACCGCTACCAGCGGTGGTTTG
TTTGCCGGATCAAGAGCTACCAACTCTTTTTCCGAAGGTAACTGGCTTCAGCAGAGCGCAGATACCAAAT
ACTGTTCTTCTAGTGTAGCCGTAGTTAGGCCACCACTTCAAGAACTCTGTAGCACCGCCTACATACCTCG
CTCTGCTAATCCTGTTACCAGTGGCTGCTGCCAGTGGCGATAAGTCGTGTCTTACCGGGTTGGACTCAAG
ACGATAGTTACCGGATAAGGCGCAGCGGTCGGGCTGAACGGGGGGTTCGTGCACACAGCCCAGCTTGGAG
CGAACGACCTACACCGAACTGAGATACCTACAGCGTGAGCTATGAGAAAGCGCCACGCTTCCCGAAGGGA
GAAAGGCGGACAGGTATCCGGTAAGCGGCAGGGTCGGAACAGGAGAGCGCACGAGGGAGCTTCCAGGGGG
AAACGCCTGGTATCTTTATAGTCCTGTCGGGTTTCGCCACCTCTGACTTGAGCGTCGATTTTTGTGATGC
TCGTCAGGGGGGCGGAGCCTATGGAAAAACGCCAGCAACGCGGCCTTTTTACGGTTCCTGGCCTTTTGCT
GGCCTTTTGCTCACATGGCTCGACAGATCTAAATGAGTCTTCGGACCTCGCGGGGGCCGCTTAAGCGGTG
GTTAGGGTTTGTCTGACGCGGGGGGAGGGGGAAGGAACGAAACACTCTCATTCGGAGGCGGCTCGGGGTT
TGGTCTTGGTGGCCACGGGCACGCAGAAGAGCGCCGCGATCCTCTTAAGCACCCCCCCGCCCTCCGTGGA
GGCGGGGGTTTGGTCGGCGGGTGGTAACTGGCGGGCCGCTGACTCGGGCGGGTCGCGCGCCCCAGAGTGT
GACCTTTTCGGTCTGCTCGCAGACCCCCGGGCGGCGCCGCCGCGGCGGCGACGGGCTCGCTGGGTCCTAG
GCTCCATGGGGACCGTATACGTGGACAGGCTCTGGAGCATCCGCACGACTGCGGTGATATTACCGGAGAC
CTTCTGCGGGACGAGCCGGGTCACGCGGCTGACGCGGAGCGTCCGTTGGGCGACAAACACCAGGACGGGG
CACAGGTACACTATCTTGTCACCCGGAGGCGCGAGGGACTGCAGGAGCTTCAGGGAGTGGCGCAGCTGCT
TCATCCCCGTGGCCCGTTGCTCGCGTTTGCTGGCGGTGTCCCCGGAAGAAATATATTTGCATGTCTTTAG
TTCTATGATGACACAAACCCCGCCCAGCGTCTTGTCATTGGCGAATTCGAACACGCAGATGCAGTCGGGG
CGGCGCGGTCCCAGGTCCACTTCGCATATTAAGGTGACGCGTGTGGCCTCGAACACCGAGCGACCCTGCA
GCGACCCGCTTAAAAGCTTGATTCTTCTGACACAACAGTCTCGAACTTAAGCTGCAGAAGTTGGTCGTGA
GGCACTGGGCAGGTAAGTATCAAGGTTACAAGACAGGTTTAAGGAGACCAATAGAAACTGGGCTTGTCGA
GACAGAGAAGACTCTTGCGTTTCTGATAGGCACCTATTGGTCTTACTGACATCCACTTTGCCTTTCTCTC
CACAGGTGTCCACTCCCAGTTCAATTACAGCTCTTAAGGCTAGAGTACTTAATACGACTCACTATAGGCT
AGCCACCATGACTTCGAAAGTTTATGATCCAGAACAAAGGAAACGGATGA
Features (pLannotate 1.2.2; 9 found; start..end, strand, type, name):
   1409..1530    -  polyA_signal   SV40 poly(A) signal: SV40 polyadenylation signal
   1553..1621    -  CDS            large T antigen (fragment): large T antigen from SV40 (simian virus 40)
   1663..1767    +  promoter       AmpR promoter: bla
   1768..2628    +  CDS            AmpR: β-lactamase; bla; confers resistance to ampicillin, carbenicillin, and related antibiotics
   2799..3387    +  rep_origin     ori: high-copy-number ColE1/pMB1/pBR322/pUC origin of replication
   3462..4213    +  promoter       HSV TK promoter: herpes simplex virus thymidine kinase promoter
   4283..4415    +  intron         chimeric intron: chimera between introns from human β-globin and immunoglobulin heavy chain genes
   4460..4478    +  promoter       T7 promoter: promoter for bacteriophage T7 RNA polymerase
   4488..893     +  CDS            Rluc (across the origin): luciferase from the anthozoan coelenterate Renilla reniformis (sea pansy)
