[The description below was written by a language model from this plasmid's Addgene catalogue record and pLannotate feature annotations shown in this document.]
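Description:
pIS1 LMBRD2 is a mammalian-expression luciferase reporter plasmid built on the pIS1 backbone and designed to measure miR-155-mediated repression of a target 3′ UTR. It is propagated in E. coli as a high-copy plasmid through a ColE1/pUC-type origin of replication. Selection is with ampicillin, using a β-lactamase gene driven by its own bla promoter. The depositor's full sequence is about 4.5 kb, consistent with a roughly 4.1 kb backbone carrying a short insert.

The reporter unit is driven by the herpes simplex virus thymidine kinase promoter, generally regarded as a modest constitutive promoter in mammalian cells. It is followed by a chimeric β-globin/immunoglobulin intron, which aids mRNA processing and expression. A T7 promoter sits immediately upstream of the coding region and would allow in vitro transcription. The open reading frame encodes Renilla luciferase, which is annotated as spanning the numbering origin of the circular sequence. Downstream of luciferase, a fragment of the human LMBRD2 3′ UTR containing wild-type miR-155 binding sites was cloned between XbaI and NotI sites, both of which are retained. This insert is not annotated in the feature table, but it would fall in the unannotated stretch between the end of the Rluc coding sequence and the SV40 polyadenylation region. The SV40 poly(A) signal and the adjacent large T antigen fragment are annotated on the minus strand.

Because the LMBRD2 UTR becomes part of the luciferase transcript, miR-155 binding lowers Renilla output. The construct therefore provides a quantitative readout of targeting efficacy, and it was used to examine differential microRNA repression across cellular contexts.
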