Addgene plasmid #60800: pIS1 LMBRD2
Purpose: Luciferase reporter to measure miR-155 mediated differential repression. Contains LMBRD2 3' UTR and wild-type miR-155 sites
Depositing lab: David Bartel. Depositing organization: Whitehead Institute for Biomedical Research. Publication: Global analyses of the effect of different cellular contexts on microRNA targeting. Nam JW, Rissland OS, Koppstein D, Abreu-Goodger C, Jan CH, Agarwal V, Yildirim MA, Rodriguez A, Bartel DP. Mol Cell. 2014 Mar 20;53(6):1031-43. doi: 10.1016/j.molcel.2014.02.013. Epub 2014 Mar 13. PubMed 24631284.
Backbone
  Vector backbone: pIS1
  Backbone manufacturer: Bartel lab (Addgene plasmid # 12179)
  Backbone size w/o insert (bp): 4085
  Vector type: Mammalian Expression, Luciferase
Growth in bacteria
  Bacterial resistance: Ampicillin, 100 μg/mL
  Growth temperature: 37°C
  Growth strain: DH5alpha
  Copy number: High Copy
Gene/Insert
  Gene/Insert name: LMBRD2 3'UTR and wild-type miR-155 binding site
  Species: H. sapiens (human)
  Entrez Gene: LMBRD2
  Promoter: thymidine kinase (HSV-TK promoter)
  Cloning method: Restriction Enzyme; 5′ cloning site XbaI (not destroyed); 3′ cloning site NotI (not destroyed)
  Sequencing primers: 5′ chim-int-F (5'-TCTTACTGACATCCACTTTGCC-3') to confirm luciferase; 3′ EBV-rev
Terms and licenses: Academic/Nonprofit Terms; Industry Terms: Not Available to Industry
How to cite: pIS1 LMBRD2 was a gift from David Bartel (Addgene plasmid # 60800 ; http://n2t.net/addgene:60800 ; RRID:Addgene_60800)
