>Addgene plasmid #60800 | pIS1 LMBRD2 | addgene partial sequence | sequence record 98363 | Rluc-F 5'-ccaggattcttttccaatgc-3'
AAGTAAAAGGTCTTCATTTTTCGCAAGAAGATGCACCTGATGAAATGGGAAAATATATCAAATCGTTCGT
TGAGCGAGTTCTCAAAAATGAACAATAATTCTAGGAGCTCTATACCGGTCTCGATATCACTACTAGTGTT
CTAGACTTCAAGTGATGCGTGTCTGTGTATTTAGCATGTGTACTATAATCAGGTGATATAGTATTCCTTC
AGTCTTTGTAGTAACTGGATTTTTTTATGCTTCTGGTATTGCTTTATAAAAGATTTTCATTTCAGAAAGC
TATGTTCACATTTATCATTTAACATATTGATTTAAATGTTGATTATGATATTCAAGGATAAATCCTAGGC
ATTAATGAAAAATAGTTTTTTTTTAAGTAGTCAAAGAGTCCAACAAAATCCTTCAGTATTTAAAGGTACC
TGCTTATACTTTTTGAGAAAAAAACTGGTTATTCAAAGGTAAAAAGTGAATCCATTTACTGTTATTACTG
ATACTTAAATCGTGGTTTATAGAAAACAAAACTATATTAGAATGGAAATGTGTAATAACTTGTTGGTTAA
ACATTCTTACTAAATAGACTGTTTTTAACCGCGGCCGCTTCGAGCAGACATGATAAGATACATTGATGAG
TTTGGACAAACCACAACTAGAATGCAGTGAAAAAAATGCTTTATTTGTGAAATTTGTGATGCTATTGCTT
TATTTGTAACCATTATA
