>Addgene plasmid #60800 | pIS1 LMBRD2 | addgene partial sequence | sequence record 98446 | EBV-rev 5'-GTGGTTTGTCCAAACTCATC-3'
AACAGTCTATTTAGTAAGAATGTTTAACCAACAAGTTATTACACATTTCCATTCTAATATAGTTTTGTTT
TCTATAAACCACGATTTAAGTATCAGTAATAACAGTAAATGGATTCACTTTTTACCTTTGAATAACCAGT
TTTTTTCTCAAAAAGTATAAGCAGGTACCTTTAAATACTGAAGGATTTTGTTGGACTCTTTGACTACTTA
AAAAAAAACTATTTTTCATTAATGCCTAGGATTTATCCTTGAATATCATAATCAACATTTAAATCAATAT
GTTAAATGATAAATGTGAACATAGCTTTCTGAAATGAAAATCTTTTATAAAGCAATACCAGAAGCATAAA
AAAATCCAGTTACTACAAAGACTGAAGGAATACTATATCACCTGATTATAGTACACATGCTAAATACACA
GACACGCATCACTTGAAGTCTAGAACACTAGTAGTGATATCGAGACCGGTATAGAGCTCCTAGAATTATT
GTTCATTTTTGAGAACTCGCTCAACGAACGATTTGATATATTTTCCCATTTCATCAGGTGCATCTTCTTG
CGAAAAATGAAGACCTTTTACTTTGACAAATTC
